Addgene plasmid #142497: TFORF0258
Purpose: Lentiviral vector for overexpressing transcription factor ORFs with unique 24-bp barcodes. Barcodes facilitate identification of transcription factors in pooled screens.
Depositing lab: Feng Zhang. Depositing organization: Broad Institute. Publication: A transcription factor atlas of directed differentiation. Joung J, Ma S, Tay T, Geiger-Schuller KR, Kirchgatterer PC, Verdine VK, Guo B, Arias-Garcia MA, Allen WE, Singh A, Kuksenko O, Abudayyeh OO, Gootenberg JS, Fu Z, Macrae RK, Buenrostro JD, Regev A, Zhang F. Cell. 2023 Jan 5;186(1):209-229.e26. doi: 10.1016/j.cell.2022.11.026. PubMed 36608654.
Backbone
  Vector backbone: pLX_TRC317
  Backbone manufacturer: Broad Institute Genetic Perturbation Platform
  Backbone size w/o insert (bp): 8264
  Vector type: Mammalian Expression, Lentiviral
  Selectable markers: Puromycin
Growth in bacteria
  Bacterial resistance: Ampicillin, 100 μg/mL
  Growth temperature: 37°C
  Growth strain: DH5alpha
  Copy number: High Copy
Gene/Insert
  Gene/Insert name: TCF4
  Species: H. sapiens (human)
  Insert size (bp): 2030
  Entrez Gene: TCF4 (a.k.a. CDG2T, E2-2, FCD2, FECD3, ITF-2, ITF2, PTHS, SEF-2, SEF2, SEF2-1, SEF2-1A, SEF2-1B, SEF2-1D, TCF-4, bHLHb19)
  Promoter: EF1a
  Cloning method: Unknown
  Sequencing primers: 5′ GGGTGGAGACTGAAGTTAGGCCAG; 3′ CACATAGCGTAAAAGGAGCAACATAG
Terms and licenses: Academic/Nonprofit Terms; Industry Terms: Not Available to Industry
Depositor comments: XM_017025949,XM_017025937,XM_017025948,ENST00000568740 . The transcription factor ORF portion of this plasmid was synthesized by Genewiz. Please test multiple small colonies in case of plasmid recombination. To make this collection available in a timely manner, a portion of this collection was not fully sequenced by Addgene. If an Addgene verified full plasmid sequence is not available, please contact us prior to placing an order to request the full sequence.
How to cite: TFORF0258 was a gift from Feng Zhang (Addgene plasmid # 142497 ; http://n2t.net/addgene:142497 ; RRID:Addgene_142497)
