[The description below was written by a language model from this plasmid's Addgene catalogue record and pLannotate feature annotations shown in this document.]
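Description:
TFORF0258 is a third-generation-style, self-inactivating lentiviral expression plasmid built on the pLX_TRC317 backbone, carrying the human transcription factor TCF4 (also known as E2-2 or ITF2), a basic helix-loop-helix protein that activates transcription through E-box motifs and is implicated in neuronal differentiation. It is one member of a barcoded transcription factor ORF collection. In bacteria it is maintained at high copy through a ColE1/pUC-type origin and selected with ampicillin via the β-lactamase gene. An f1 origin and remnants of a lac/lacZα cloning region with T7 and T3 promoters are also present in the backbone. The depositor notes that the plasmid may recombine during propagation.

The viral genome is transcribed from an RSV promoter fused to a truncated HIV-1 5' LTR, followed by the Ψ packaging signal, a gag fragment and the RRE for Rev-dependent export, and it ends in a ΔU3 3' LTR that inactivates LTR promoter activity after integration. Within this unit, an SV40 early promoter/origin drives puromycin N-acetyltransferase for selection of transduced mammalian cells, and a cPPT/CTS element aids nuclear import. Downstream, the EF-1α promoter drives constitutive expression of the synthesized TCF4 ORF, with a WPRE enhancing transcript stability and expression. According to the record, each ORF in the collection is paired with a unique 24-bp barcode. The barcode is not annotated in the feature table, so its position cannot be stated, and the short U6 promoter fragment annotated between the ORF and the WPRE has no stated function. The construct is intended for TCF4 overexpression, particularly in pooled screens where barcode readout identifies which transcription factor each cell received, as in directed differentiation studies.
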