Features (pLannotate 1.2.2; 31 found; start..end, strand, type, name):
      1..1179    +  promoter       EF-1α promoter: strong constitutive promoter for human elongation factor EF-1α
   1190..3121    +  CDS            TCF4: ITF2_HUMAN - Also known as BHLHB19, ITF2, SEF2. Experimental evidence at protein level: Swiss-Prot protein existence level 1. Transcription factor that binds to the immunoglobulin enhancer Mu-E5/KE5-motif. Involved in the initiation of neuronal differentiation. Activates transcription by binding to the E box (5'- CANNTG-3'). Binds to the E-box present in the somatostatin receptor 2 initiator element (SSTR2-INR) to activate transcription (By similarity). Preferentially binds to either 5'-ACANNTGT-3' or 5'- CCANNTGG-3'. From Homo sapiens (Human).
   3137..3190    +  promoter       U6 promoter (fragment): RNA polymerase III promoter for human U6 snRNA
   3232..3820    +  misc_feature   WPRE: woodchuck hepatitis virus posttranscriptional regulatory element
   3871..3890    +  misc_feature   cPPT/CTS (fragment): central polypurine tract and central termination sequence of HIV-1
   3892..4125    +  LTR            3' LTR (ΔU3): self-inactivating 3' long terminal repeat (LTR) from HIV-1
   4203..4324    +  polyA_signal   SV40 poly(A) signal: SV40 polyadenylation signal
   4364..4499    +  rep_origin     SV40 ori: SV40 origin of replication
   4520..4538    -  promoter       T7 promoter: promoter for bacteriophage T7 RNA polymerase
   4546..4701    +  CDS            lacZα (fragment): LacZα fragment of β-galactosidase; lacZ fragment
   4706..5134    +  rep_origin     f1 ori (sequence partly withheld): f1 bacteriophage origin of replication; arrow indicates direction of (+) strand synthesis
   5187..5291    +  promoter       AmpR promoter: bla
   5292..6152    +  CDS            AmpR: β-lactamase; bla; confers resistance to ampicillin, carbenicillin, and related antibiotics
   6323..6911    +  rep_origin     ori: high-copy-number ColE1/pMB1/pBR322/pUC origin of replication
   7094..7186    +  CDS            lacI (fragment): lac repressor; lacI; The lac repressor binds to the lac operator to inhibit transcription in E. coli. This inhibition can be relieved by adding lactose or isopropyl-β-D-thiogalactopyranoside (IPTG).
   7199..7220    +  protein_bind   CAP binding site: CAP binding activates transcription in the presence of cAMP. E. coli catabolite activator protein
   7235..7265    +  promoter       lac promoter: promoter for the E. coli lac operon
   7273..7289    +  protein_bind   lac operator: The lac repressor binds to the lac operator to inhibit transcription in E. coli. This inhibition can be relieved by adding lactose or isopropyl-β-D-thiogalactopyranoside (IPTG). lac repressor encoded by lacI
   7334..7352    +  promoter       T3 promoter: promoter for bacteriophage T3 RNA polymerase
   7380..7606    +  promoter       RSV promoter: Rous sarcoma virus enhancer/promoter
   7607..7787    +  LTR            5' LTR (truncated): truncated 5' long terminal repeat (LTR) from HIV-1
   7834..7959    +  misc_feature   HIV-1 Ψ: packaging signal of human immunodeficiency virus type 1
   7943..8306    +  CDS            HIV-1 gag (fragment): gag protein from human immunodeficiency virus 1; gag
   8452..8685    +  misc_feature   RRE: The Rev response element (RRE) of HIV-1 allows for Rev-dependent mRNA export from the nucleus to the cytoplasm.
   9062..9088    +  CDS            Rev (fragment): human immunodeficiency virus 1 (HIV-1) Rev protein; rev; enhances nuclear export of unspliced and incompletely spliced viral mRNAs
   9095..9118    +  promoter       SV40 promoter (fragment): SV40 early promoter
   9119..9190    +  promoter       SV40 promoter (fragment): SV40 enhancer and early promoter
   9214..9349    +  rep_origin     SV40 ori: SV40 origin of replication
   9395..9991    +  CDS            PuroR (fragment): puromycin N-acetyltransferase; pac from Streptomyces; confers resistance to puromycin
  10040..10157   +  misc_feature   cPPT/CTS: central polypurine tract and central termination sequence of HIV-1
  10222..10288   +  CDS            small t antigen (fragment): SV40 (simian virus 40) small t antigen
>Addgene plasmid #142497 | TFORF0258 | addgene full sequence | sequence record 353002 | Addgene NGS Result
GGCTCCGGTGCCCGTCAGTGGGCAGAGCGCACATCGCCCACAGTCCCCGAGAAGTTGGGGGGAGGGGTCG
GCAATTGAACCGGTGCCTAGAGAAGGTGGCGCGGGGTAAACTGGGAAAGTGATGTCGTGTACTGGCTCCG
CCTTTTTCCCGAGGGTGGGGGAGAACCGTATATAAGTGCAGTAGTCGCCGTGAACGTTCTTTTTCGCAAC
GGGTTTGCCGCCAGAACACAGGTAAGTGCCGTGTGTGGTTCCCGCGGGCCTGGCCTCTTTACGGGTTATG
GCCCTTGCGTGCCTTGAATTACTTCCACCTGGCTGCAGTACGTGATTCTTGATCCCGAGCTTCGGGTTGG
AAGTGGGTGGGAGAGTTCGAGGCCTTGCGCTTAAGGAGCCCCTTCGCCTCGTGCTTGAGTTGAGGCCTGG
CCTGGGCGCTGGGGCCGCCGCGTGCGAATCTGGTGGCACCTTCGCGCCTGTCTCGCTGCTTTCGATAAGT
CTCTAGCCATTTAAAATTTTTGATGACCTGCTGCGACGCTTTTTTTCTGGCAAGATAGTCTTGTAAATGC
GGGCCAAGATCTGCACACTGGTATTTCGGTTTTTGGGGCCGCGGGCGGCGACGGGGCCCGTGCGTCCCAG
CGCACATGTTCGGCGAGGCGGGGCCTGCGAGCGCGGCCACCGAGAATCGGACGGGGGTAGTCTCAAGCTG
GCCGGCCTGCTCTGGTGCCTGGCCTCGCGCCGCCGTGTATCGCCCCGCCCTGGGCGGCAAGGCTGGCCCG
GTCGGCACCAGTTGCGTGAGCGGAAAGATGGCCGCTTCCCGGCCCTGCTGCAGGGAGCTCAAAATGGAGG
ACGCGGCGCTCGGGAGAGCGGGCGGGTGAGTCACCCACACAAAGGAAAAGGGCCTTTCCGTCCTCAGCCG
TCGCTTCATGTGACTCCACGGAGTACCGGGCGCCGTCCAGGCACCTCGATTAGTTCTCGAGCTTTTGGAG
TACGTCGTCTTTAGGTTGGGGGGAGGGGTTTTATGCGATGGAGTTTCCCCACACTGAGTGGGTGGAGACT
GAAGTTAGGCCAGCTTGGCACTTGATGTAATTCTCCTTGGAATTTGCCCTTTTTGAGTTTGGATCTTGGT
TCATTCTCAAGCCTCAGACAGTGGTTCAAAGTTTTTTTCTTCCATTTCAGGTGTCGTGAGGCTAGCACCG
CCACCATGTTTTCACCTCCTGTGAGCAGTGGGAAAAATGGACCAACTTCTTTGGCAAGTGGACATTTTAC
TGGCTCAAATGTAGAAGACAGAAGTAGCTCAGGGTCCTGGGGGAATGGAGGACATCCAAGCCCGTCCAGG
AACTATGGAGATGGGACTCCCTATGACCACATGACCAGCAGGGACCTTGGGTCACATGACAATCTCTCTC
CACCTTTTGTCAATTCCAGAATACAAAGTAAAACAGAAAGGGGCTCATACTCATCTTATGGGAGAGAATC
AAACTTACAGGGTTGCCACCAGAGTCTCCTTGGAGGTGACATGGATATGGGCAACCCAGGAACCCTTTCG
CCCACCAAACCTGGTTCCCAGTACTATCAGTATTCTAGCAATAATCCCCGAAGGAGGCCTCTTCACAGTA
GTGCCATGGAGGTACAGACAAAGAAAGTTCGAAAAGTTCCTCCAGGTTTGCCATCTTCAGTCTATGCTCC
ATCAGCAAGCACTGCCGACTACAATAGGGACTCGCCAGGCTATCCTTCCTCCAAACCAGCAACCAGCACT
TTCCCTAGCTCCTTCTTCATGCAAGATGGCCATCACAGCAGTGACCCTTGGAGCTCCTCCAGTGGGATGA
ATCAGCCTGGCTATGCAGGAATGTTGGGCAACTCTTCTCATATTCCACAGTCCAGCAGCTACTGTAGCCT
GCATCCACATGAACGTTTGAGCTATCCATCACACTCCTCAGCAGACATCAATTCCAGTCTTCCTCCGATG
TCCACTTTCCATCGTAGTGGTACAAACCATTACAGCACCTCTTCCTGTACGCCTCCTGCCAACGGGACAG
ACAGTATAATGGCAAATAGAGGAAGCGGGGCAGCCGGCAGCTCCCAGACTGGAGATGCTCTGGGGAAAGC
ACTTGCTTCGATCTATTCTCCAGATCACACTAACAACAGCTTTTCATCAAACCCTTCAACTCCTGTTGGC
TCTCCTCCATCTCTCTCAGCAGGCACAGCTGTTTGGTCTAGAAATGGAGGACAGGCCTCATCGTCTCCTA
ATTATGAAGGACCCTTACACTCTTTGCAAAGCCGAATTGAAGATCGTTTAGAAAGACTGGATGATGCTAT
TCATGTTCTCCGGAACCATGCAGTGGGCCCATCCACAGCTATGCCTGGTGGTCATGGGGACATGCATGGA
ATCATTGGACCTTCTCATAATGGAGCCATGGGTGGTCTGGGCTCAGGGTATGGAACCGGCCTTCTTTCAG
CCAACAGACATTCACTCATGGTGGGGACCCATCGTGAAGATGGCGTGGCCCTGAGAGGCAGCCATTCTCT
TCTGCCAAACCAGGTTCCGGTTCCACAGCTTCCTGTCCAGTCTGCGACTTCCCCTGACCTGAACCCACCC
CAGGACCCTTACAGAGGCATGCCACCAGGACTACAGGGGCAGAGTGTCTCCTCTGGCAGCTCTGAGATCA
AATCCGATGACGAGGGTGATGAGAACCTGCAAGACACGAAATCTTCGGAGGACAAGAAATTAGATGACGA
CAAGAAGGATATCAAATCAATTACTAGCAATAATGACGATGAGGACCTGACACCAGAGCAGAAGGCAGAG
CGTGAGAAGGAGCGGAGGATGGCCAACAATGCCCGAGAGCGTCTGCGGGTCCGTGACATCAACGAGGCTT
TCAAAGAGCTCGGCCGCATGGTGCAGCTCCACCTCAAGAGTGACAAGCCCCAGACCAAGCTCCTGATCCT
CCACCAGGCGGTGGCCGTCATCCTCAGTCTGGAGCAGCAAGTCCGAGAAAGGAATCTGAATCCGAAAGCT
GCGTGTCTGAAAAGAAGGGAGGAAGAGAAGGTGTCCTCAGAGCCTCCCCCTCTCTCCTTGGCCGGCCCAC
ACCCTGGAATGGGAGACGCATCGAATCACATGGGACAGATGTAGTAATGAACTAGTCCGTAACTTGAAAG
TATTTCGATTTCTTGGCTTTATATATCTTGTGGAAAGGACGACGCCTGCTCGGGCGTGTAGTCGCAACGC
GTTAAGTCGACAATCAACCTCTGGATTACAAAATTTGTGAAAGATTGACTGGTATTCTTAACTATGTTGC
TCCTTTTACGCTATGTGGATACGCTGCTTTAATGCCTTTGTATCATGCTATTGCTTCCCGTATGGCTTTC
ATTTTCTCCTCCTTGTATAAATCCTGGTTGCTGTCTCTTTATGAGGAGTTGTGGCCCGTTGTCAGGCAAC
GTGGCGTGGTGTGCACTGTGTTTGCTGACGCAACCCCCACTGGTTGGGGCATTGCCACCACCTGTCAGCT
CCTTTCCGGGACTTTCGCTTTCCCCCTCCCTATTGCCACGGCGGAACTCATCGCCGCCTGCCTTGCCCGC
TGCTGGACAGGGGCTCGGCTGTTGGGCACTGACAATTCCGTGGTGTTGTCGGGGAAATCATCGTCCTTTC
CTTGGCTGCTCGCCTGTGTTGCCACCTGGATTCTGCGCGGGACGTCCTTCTGCTACGTCCCTTCGGCCCT
CAATCCAGCGGACCTTCCTTCCCGCGGCCTGCTGCCGGCTCTGCGGCCTCTTCCGCGTCTTCGCCTTCGC
CCTCAGACGAGTCGGATCTCCCTTTGGGCCGCCTCCCCGCGTCGACTTTAAGACCAATGACTTACAAGGC
AGCTGTAGATCTTAGCCACTTTTTAAAAGAAAAGGGGGGACTGGAAGGGCTAATTCACTCCCAACGAAGA
CAAGATCTGCTTTTTGCTTGTACTGGGTCTCTCTGGTTAGACCAGATCTGAGCCTGGGAGCTCTCTGGCT
AACTAGGGAACCCACTGCTTAAGCCTCAATAAAGCTTGCCTTGAGTGCTTCAAGTAGTGTGTGCCCGTCT
GTTGTGTGACTCTGGTAACTAGAGATCCCTCAGACCCTTTTAGTCAGTGTGGAAAATCTCTAGCAGTACG
TATAGTAGTTCATGTCATCTTATTATTCAGTATTTATAACTTGCAAAGAAATGAATATCAGAGAGTGAGA
GGAACTTGTTTATTGCAGCTTATAATGGTTACAAATAAAGCAATAGCATCACAAATTTCACAAATAAAGC
ATTTTTTTCACTGCATTCTAGTTGTGGTTTGTCCAAACTCATCAATGTATCTTATCATGTCTGGCTCTAG
CTATCCCGCCCCTAACTCCGCCCATCCCGCCCCTAACTCCGCCCAGTTCCGCCCATTCTCCGCCCCATGG
CTGACTAATTTTTTTTATTTATGCAGAGGCCGAGGCCGCCTCGGCCTCTGAGCTATTCCAGAAGTAGTGA
GGAGGCTTTTTTGGAGGCCTAGGGACGTACCCAATTCGCCCTATAGTGAGTCGTATTACGCGCGCTCACT
GGCCGTCGTTTTACAACGTCGTGACTGGGAAAACCCTGGCGTTACCCAACTTAATCGCCTTGCAGCACAT
CCCCCTTTCGCCAGCTGGCGTAATAGCGAAGAGGCCCGCACCGATCGCCCTTCCCAACAGTTGCGCAGCC
TGAATGGCGAATGGG
[124 nt withheld, positions 4706-4829]
C
[91 nt withheld, positions 4831-4921]
A
[49 nt withheld, positions 4923-4971]
CCTTTGACGTTGGAGTCCACGTTCTTT
[37 nt withheld, positions 4999-5035]
ACCCTATCTCGGTCTATTCTTTTGATTTATAAGGGATTTTGCCGATTTCGGCCTATTGGTTAAAAAATGA
GCTGATTTAACAAAAATTTAACGCGAATTTTAACAAAATATTAACGCTTACAATTTAGGTGGCACTTTTC
GGGGAAATGTGCGCGGAACCCCTATTTGTTTATTTTTCTAAATACATTCAAATATGTATCCGCTCATGAG
ACAATAACCCTGATAAATGCTTCAATAATATTGAAAAAGGAAGAGTATGAGTATTCAACATTTCCGTGTC
GCCCTTATTCCCTTTTTTGCGGCATTTTGCCTTCCTGTTTTTGCTCACCCAGAAACGCTGGTGAAAGTAA
AAGATGCTGAAGATCAGTTGGGTGCACGAGTGGGTTACATCGAACTGGATCTCAACAGCGGTAAGATCCT
TGAGAGTTTTCGCCCCGAAGAACGTTTTCCAATGATGAGCACTTTTAAAGTTCTGCTATGTGGCGCGGTA
TTATCCCGTATTGACGCCGGGCAAGAGCAACTCGGTCGCCGCATACACTATTCTCAGAATGACTTGGTTG
AGTACTCACCAGTCACAGAAAAGCATCTTACGGATGGCATGACAGTAAGAGAATTATGCAGTGCTGCCAT
AACCATGAGTGATAACACTGCGGCCAACTTACTTCTGACAACGATCGGAGGACCGAAGGAGCTAACCGCT
TTTTTGCACAACATGGGGGATCATGTAACTCGCCTTGATCGTTGGGAACCGGAGCTGAATGAAGCCATAC
CAAACGACGAGCGTGACACCACGATGCCTGTAGCAATGGCAACAACGTTGCGCAAACTATTAACTGGCGA
ACTACTTACTCTAGCTTCCCGGCAACAATTAATAGACTGGATGGAGGCGGATAAAGTTGCAGGACCACTT
CTGCGCTCGGCCCTTCCGGCTGGCTGGTTTATTGCTGATAAATCTGGAGCCGGTGAGCGTGGGTCTCGCG
GTATCATTGCAGCACTGGGGCCAGATGGTAAGCCCTCCCGTATCGTAGTTATCTACACGACGGGGAGTCA
GGCAACTATGGATGAACGAAATAGACAGATCGCTGAGATAGGTGCCTCACTGATTAAGCATTGGTAACTG
TCAGACCAAGTTTACTCATATATACTTTAGATTGATTTAAAACTTCATTTTTAATTTAAAAGGATCTAGG
TGAAGATCCTTTTTGATAATCTCATGACCAAAATCCCTTAACGTGAGTTTTCGTTCCACTGAGCGTCAGA
CCCCGTAGAAAAGATCAAAGGATCTTCTTGAGATCCTTTTTTTCTGCGCGTAATCTGCTGCTTGCAAACA
AAAAAACCACCGCTACCAGCGGTGGTTTGTTTGCCGGATCAAGAGCTACCAACTCTTTTTCCGAAGGTAA
CTGGCTTCAGCAGAGCGCAGATACCAAATACTGTTCTTCTAGTGTAGCCGTAGTTAGGCCACCACTTCAA
GAACTCTGTAGCACCGCCTACATACCTCGCTCTGCTAATCCTGTTACCAGTGGCTGCTGCCAGTGGCGAT
AAGTCGTGTCTTACCGGGTTGGACTCAAGACGATAGTTACCGGATAAGGCGCAGCGGTCGGGCTGAACGG
GGGGTTCGTGCACACAGCCCAGCTTGGAGCGAACGACCTACACCGAACTGAGATACCTACAGCGTGAGCT
ATGAGAAAGCGCCACGCTTCCCGAAGGGAGAAAGGCGGACAGGTATCCGGTAAGCGGCAGGGTCGGAACA
GGAGAGCGCACGAGGGAGCTTCCAGGGGGAAACGCCTGGTATCTTTATAGTCCTGTCGGGTTTCGCCACC
TCTGACTTGAGCGTCGATTTTTGTGATGCTCGTCAGGGGGGCGGAGCCTATGGAAAAACGCCAGCAACGC
GGCCTTTTTACGGTTCCTGGCCTTTTGCTGGCCTTTTGCTCACATGTTCTTTCCTGCGTTATCCCCTGAT
TCTGTGGATAACCGTATTACCGCCTTTGAGTGAGCTGATACCGCTCGCCGCAGCCGAACGACCGAGCGCA
GCGAGTCAGTGAGCGAGGAAGCGGAAGAGCGCCCAATACGCAAACCGCCTCTCCCCGCGCGTTGGCCGAT
TCATTAATGCAGCTGGCACGACAGGTTTCCCGACTGGAAAGCGGGCAGTGAGCGCAACGCAATTAATGTG
AGTTAGCTCACTCATTAGGCACCCCAGGCTTTACACTTTATGCTTCCGGCTCGTATGTTGTGTGGAATTG
TGAGCGGATAACAATTTCACACAGGAAACAGCTATGACCATGATTACGCCAAGCGCGCAATTAACCCTCA
CTAAAGGGAACAAAAGCTGGAGCTGCAAGCTTAATGTAGTCTTATGCAATACTCTTGTAGTCTTGCAACA
TGGTAACGATGAGTTAGCAACATGCCTTACAAGGAGAGAAAAAGCACCGTGCATGCCGATTGGTGGAAGT
AAGGTGGTACGATCGTGCCTTATTAGGAAGGCAACAGACGGGTCTGACATGGATTGGACGAACCACTGAA
TTGCCGCATTGCAGAGATATTGTATTTAAGTGCCTAGCTCGATACATAAACGGGTCTCTCTGGTTAGACC
AGATCTGAGCCTGGGAGCTCTCTGGCTAACTAGGGAACCCACTGCTTAAGCCTCAATAAAGCTTGCCTTG
AGTGCTTCAAGTAGTGTGTGCCCGTCTGTTGTGTGACTCTGGTAACTAGAGATCCCTCAGACCCTTTTAG
TCAGTGTGGAAAATCTCTAGCAGTGGCGCCCGAACAGGGACTTGAAAGCGAAAGGGAAACCAGAGGAGCT
CTCTCGACGCAGGACTCGGCTTGCTGAAGCGCGCACGGCAAGAGGCGAGGGGCGGCGACTGGTGAGTACG
CCAAAAATTTTGACTAGCGGAGGCTAGAAGGAGAGAGATGGGTGCGAGAGCGTCAGTATTAAGCGGGGGA
GAATTAGATCGCGATGGGAAAAAATTCGGTTAAGGCCAGGGGGAAAGAAAAAATATAAATTAAAACATAT
AGTATGGGCAAGCAGGGAGCTAGAACGATTCGCAGTTAATCCTGGCCTGTTAGAAACATCAGAAGGCTGT
AGACAAATACTGGGACAGCTACAACCATCCCTTCAGACAGGATCAGAAGAACTTAGATCATTATATAATA
CAGTAGCAACCCTCTATTGTGTGCATCAAAGGATAGAGATAAAAGACACCAAGGAAGCTTTAGACAAGAT
AGAGGAAGAGCAAAACAAAAGTAAGACCACCGCACAGCAAGCGGCCGCTGATCTTCAGACCTGGAGGAGG
AGATATGAGGGACAATTGGAGAAGTGAATTATATAAATATAAAGTAGTAAAAATTGAACCATTAGGAGTA
GCACCCACCAAGGCAAAGAGAAGAGTGGTGCAGAGAGAAAAAAGAGCAGTGGGAATAGGAGCTTTGTTCC
TTGGGTTCTTGGGAGCAGCAGGAAGCACTATGGGCGCAGCGTCAATGACGCTGACGGTACAGGCCAGACA
ATTATTGTCTGGTATAGTGCAGCAGCAGAACAATTTGCTGAGGGCTATTGAGGCGCAACAGCATCTGTTG
CAACTCACAGTCTGGGGCATCAAGCAGCTCCAGGCAAGAATCCTGGCTGTGGAAAGATACCTAAAGGATC
AACAGCTCCTGGGGATTTGGGGTTGCTCTGGAAAACTCATTTGCACCACTGCTGTGCCTTGGAATGCTAG
TTGGAGTAATAAATCTCTGGAACAGATTTGGAATCACACGACCTGGATGGAGTGGGACAGAGAAATTAAC
AATTACACAAGCTTAATACACTCCTTAATTGAAGAATCGCAAAACCAGCAAGAAAAGAATGAACAAGAAT
TATTGGAATTAGATAAATGGGCAAGTTTGTGGAATTGGTTTAACATAACAAATTGGCTGTGGTATATAAA
ATTATTCATAATGATAGTAGGAGGCTTGGTAGGTTTAAGAATAGTTTTTGCTGTACTTTCTATAGTGAAT
AGAGTTAGGCAGGGATATTCACCATTATCGTTTCAGACCCACCTCCCAACCCCGAGGGGACCCATGCATT
GCATCTCAATTAGTCAGCAACCAGGTGTGGAAAGTCCCCAGGCTCCCCAGCAGGCAGAAGTATGCAAAGC
ATGCGTCTCAATTAGTCAGCAACCATAGTCCCGCCCCTAACTCCGCCCATCCCGCCCCTAACTCCGCCCA
GTTCCGCCCATTCTCCGCCCCATGGCTGACTAATTTTTTTTATTTATGCAGAGGCCGAGGCCGCCTCGGC
CTCTGAGCTATTCCAGAAGTAGTGAGGAGGCTTTTTTGGAGGCCTAGGCTTTTGCAAAAAGCTTTCTAGA
GGTACCACCGGAGCTTACCATGACCGAGTACAAGCCCACGGTGCGCCTCGCCACCCGCGACGACGTCCCC
AGGGCCGTACGCACCCTCGCCGCCGCGTTCGCCGACTACCCCGCCACGCGCCACACCGTCGATCCGGACC
GCCACATCGAGCGGGTCACCGAGCTGCAAGAACTCTTCCTCACGCGCGTCGGGCTCGACATCGGCAAGGT
GTGGGTCGCGGACGACGGCGCCGCCGTGGCGGTCTGGACCACGCCGGAGAGCGTCGAAGCGGGGGCGGTG
TTCGCCGAGATCGGCCCGCGCATGGCCGAGTTGAGCGGTTCCCGGCTGGCCGCGCAGCAACAGATGGAAG
GCCTCCTGGCGCCGCACCGGCCCAAGGAGCCCGCGTGGTTCCTGGCCACCGTCGGCGTCTCGCCCGACCA
CCAGGGCAAGGGTCTGGGCAGCGCCGTCGTGCTCCCCGGAGTGGAGGCGGCCGAGCGCGCCGGGGTGCCC
GCCTTCCTGGAGACCTCCGCGCCCCGCAACCTCCCCTTCTACGAGCGGCTCGGCTTCACCGTCACCGCCG
ACGTCGAGGTGCCCGAAGGACCGCGCACCTGGTGCATGACCCGCAAGCCCGGTGCCAGTTAACGAATTCT
AGATCTTGAGACAAATGGCAGTATTCATCCACAATTTTAAAAGAAAAGGGGGGATTGGGGGGTACAGTGC
AGGGGAAAGAATAGTAGACATAATAGCAACAGACATACAAACTAAAGAATTACAAAAACAAATTACAAAA
ATTCAAAATTTTCGGGTTTATTACAGGGACAGCAGAGATCCACTTTGGCGCCGGCTCGAGGCCTGCAGGT
GCAAAGATGGATAAAGTTTTAAACAGAGAGGAATCTTTGCAGCTAATGGACCTTCTAGGTCTTGAAAGGA
GTGGGAATT
