>Addgene plasmid #142497 | TFORF0258 | depositor partial sequence | sequence record 279629 | Insert
ACCGCCACCATGTTTTCACCTCCTGTGAGCAGTGGGAAAAATGGACCAACTTCTTTGGCAAGTGGACATT
TTACTGGCTCAAATGTAGAAGACAGAAGTAGCTCAGGGTCCTGGGGGAATGGAGGACATCCAAGCCCGTC
CAGGAACTATGGAGATGGGACTCCCTATGACCACATGACCAGCAGGGACCTTGGGTCACATGACAATCTC
TCTCCACCTTTTGTCAATTCCAGAATACAAAGTAAAACAGAAAGGGGCTCATACTCATCTTATGGGAGAG
AATCAAACTTACAGGGTTGCCACCAGAGTCTCCTTGGAGGTGACATGGATATGGGCAACCCAGGAACCCT
TTCGCCCACCAAACCTGGTTCCCAGTACTATCAGTATTCTAGCAATAATCCCCGAAGGAGGCCTCTTCAC
AGTAGTGCCATGGAGGTACAGACAAAGAAAGTTCGAAAAGTTCCTCCAGGTTTGCCATCTTCAGTCTATG
CTCCATCAGCAAGCACTGCCGACTACAATAGGGACTCGCCAGGCTATCCTTCCTCCAAACCAGCAACCAG
CACTTTCCCTAGCTCCTTCTTCATGCAAGATGGCCATCACAGCAGTGACCCTTGGAGCTCCTCCAGTGGG
ATGAATCAGCCTGGCTATGCAGGAATGTTGGGCAACTCTTCTCATATTCCACAGTCCAGCAGCTACTGTA
GCCTGCATCCACATGAACGTTTGAGCTATCCATCACACTCCTCAGCAGACATCAATTCCAGTCTTCCTCC
GATGTCCACTTTCCATCGTAGTGGTACAAACCATTACAGCACCTCTTCCTGTACGCCTCCTGCCAACGGG
ACAGACAGTATAATGGCAAATAGAGGAAGCGGGGCAGCCGGCAGCTCCCAGACTGGAGATGCTCTGGGGA
AAGCACTTGCTTCGATCTATTCTCCAGATCACACTAACAACAGCTTTTCATCAAACCCTTCAACTCCTGT
TGGCTCTCCTCCATCTCTCTCAGCAGGCACAGCTGTTTGGTCTAGAAATGGAGGACAGGCCTCATCGTCT
CCTAATTATGAAGGACCCTTACACTCTTTGCAAAGCCGAATTGAAGATCGTTTAGAAAGACTGGATGATG
CTATTCATGTTCTCCGGAACCATGCAGTGGGCCCATCCACAGCTATGCCTGGTGGTCATGGGGACATGCA
TGGAATCATTGGACCTTCTCATAATGGAGCCATGGGTGGTCTGGGCTCAGGGTATGGAACCGGCCTTCTT
TCAGCCAACAGACATTCACTCATGGTGGGGACCCATCGTGAAGATGGCGTGGCCCTGAGAGGCAGCCATT
CTCTTCTGCCAAACCAGGTTCCGGTTCCACAGCTTCCTGTCCAGTCTGCGACTTCCCCTGACCTGAACCC
ACCCCAGGACCCTTACAGAGGCATGCCACCAGGACTACAGGGGCAGAGTGTCTCCTCTGGCAGCTCTGAG
ATCAAATCCGATGACGAGGGTGATGAGAACCTGCAAGACACGAAATCTTCGGAGGACAAGAAATTAGATG
ACGACAAGAAGGATATCAAATCAATTACTAGCAATAATGACGATGAGGACCTGACACCAGAGCAGAAGGC
AGAGCGTGAGAAGGAGCGGAGGATGGCCAACAATGCCCGAGAGCGTCTGCGGGTCCGTGACATCAACGAG
GCTTTCAAAGAGCTCGGCCGCATGGTGCAGCTCCACCTCAAGAGTGACAAGCCCCAGACCAAGCTCCTGA
TCCTCCACCAGGCGGTGGCCGTCATCCTCAGTCTGGAGCAGCAAGTCCGAGAAAGGAATCTGAATCCGAA
AGCTGCGTGTCTGAAAAGAAGGGAGGAAGAGAAGGTGTCCTCAGAGCCTCCCCCTCTCTCCTTGGCCGGC
CCACACCCTGGAATGGGAGACGCATCGAATCACATGGGACAGATGTAGTAATGAACTAGTCCGTAACTTG
AAAGTATTTCGATTTCTTGGCTTTATATATCTTGTGGAAAGGACGACGCCTGCTCGGGCGTGTAGTCGCA
