>Addgene plasmid #142497 | TFORF0258 | depositor partial sequence | sequence record 279630 | Barcode
CGCCTGCTCGGGCGTGTAGTCGCA
